>Addgene plasmid #82145 | pDONR223_MAPK1_WT | addgene full sequence | sequence record 163162 | Addgene NGS result
GGCAGTTCCCTACTCTCGCGTTAACGCTAGCATGGATGTTTTCCCAGTCACGACGTTGTAAAACGACGGC
CAGTCTTAAGCTCGGGCCCCAAATAATGATTTTATTTTGACTGATAGTGACCTGTTCGTTGCAACAAATT
GATGAGCAATGCTTTTTTATAATGCCAACTTTGTACAAAAAAGTTGGCACCATGGCGGCGGCGGCGGCGG
CGGGCGCGGGCCCGGAGATGGTCCGCGGGCAGGTGTTCGACGTGGGGCCGCGCTACACCAACCTCTCGTA
CATCGGCGAGGGCGCCTACGGCATGGTGTGCTCTGCTTATGATAATGTCAACAAAGTTCGAGTAGCTATC
AAGAAAATCAGCCCCTTTGAGCACCAGACCTACTGCCAGAGAACCCTGAGGGAGATAAAAATCTTACTGC
GCTTCAGACATGAGAACATCATTGGAATCAATGACATTATTCGAGCACCAACCATCGAGCAAATGAAAGA
TGTATATATAGTACAGGACCTCATGGAAACAGATCTTTACAAGCTCTTGAAGACACAACACCTCAGCAAT
GACCATATCTGCTATTTTCTCTACCAGATCCTCAGAGGGTTAAAATATATCCATTCAGCTAACGTTCTGC
ACCGTGACCTCAAGCCTTCCAACCTGCTGCTCAACACCACCTGTGATCTCAAGATCTGTGACTTTGGCCT
GGCCCGTGTTGCAGATCCAGACCATGATCACACAGGGTTCCTGACAGAATATGTGGCCACACGTTGGTAC
AGGGCTCCAGAAATTATGTTGAATTCCAAGGGCTACACCAAGTCCATTGATATTTGGTCTGTAGGCTGCA
TTCTGGCAGAAATGCTTTCTAACAGGCCCATCTTTCCAGGGAAGCATTATCTTGACCAGCTGAACCACAT
TTTGGGTATTCTTGGATCCCCATCACAAGAAGACCTGAATTGTATAATAAATTTAAAAGCTAGGAACTAT
TTGCTTTCTCTTCCACACAAAAATAAGGTGCCATGGAACAGGCTGTTCCCAAATGCTGACTCCAAAGCTC
TGGACTTATTGGACAAAATGTTGACATTCAACCCACACAAGAGGATTGAAGTAGAACAGGCTCTGGCCCA
CCCATATCTGGAGCAGTATTACGACCCGAGTGACGAGCCCATCGCCGAAGCACCATTCAAGTTCGACATG
GAATTGGATGACTTGCCTAAGGAAAAGCTCAAAGAACTAATTTTTGAAGAGACTGCTAGATTCCAGCCAG
GATACAGATCTTAGTTGCCAACTTTCTTGTACAAAGTTGGCATTATAAGAAAGCATTGCTTATCAATTTG
TTGCAACGAACAGGTCACTATCAGTCAAAATAAAATCATTATTTGCCATCCAGCTGATATCCCCTATAGT
GAGTCGTATTACATGGTCATAGCTGTTTCCTGGCAGCTCTGGCCCGTGTCTCAAAATCTCTGATGTTACA
TTGCACAAGATAAAAATATATCATCATGCCTCCTCTAGACCAGCCAGGACAGAAATGCCTCGACTTCGCT
GCTACCCAAGGTTGCCGGGTGACGCACACCGTGGAAACGGATGAAGGCACGAACCCAGTGGACATAAGCC
TGTTCGGTTCGTAAGCTGTAATGCAAGTAGCGTATGCGCTCACGCAACTGGTCCAGAACCTTGACCGAAC
GCAGCGGTGGTAACGGCGCAGTGGCGGTTTTCATGGCTTGTTATGACTGTTTTTTTGGGGTACAGTCTAT
GCCTCGGGCATCCAAGCAGCAAGCGCGTTACGCCGTGGGTCGATGTTTGATGTTATGGAGCAGCAACGAT
GTTACGCAGCAGGGCAGTCGCCCTAAAACAAAGTTAAACATTATGAGGGAAGCGGTGATCGCCGAAGTAT
CGACTCAACTATCAGAGGTAGTTGGCGTCATCGAGCGCCATCTCGAACCGACGTTGCTGGCCGTACATTT
GTACGGCTCCGCAGTGGATGGCGGCCTGAAGCCACACAGTGATATTGATTTGCTGGTTACGGTGACCGTA
AGGCTTGATGAAACAACGCGGCGAGCTTTGATCAACGACCTTTTGGAAACTTCGGCTTCCCCTGGAGAGA
GCGAGATTCTCCGCGCTGTAGAAGTCACCATTGTTGTGCACGACGACATCATTCCGTGGCGTTATCCAGC
TAAGCGCGAACTGCAATTTGGAGAATGGCAGCGCAATGACATTCTTGCAGGTATCTTCGAGCCAGCCACG
ATCGACATTGATCTGGCTATCTTGCTGACAAAAGCAAGAGAACATAGCGTTGCCTTGGTAGGTCCAGCGG
CGGAGGAACTCTTTGATCCGGTTCCTGAACAGGATCTATTTGAGGCGCTAAATGAAACCTTAACGCTATG
GAACTCGCCGCCCGACTGGGCTGGCGATGAGCGAAATGTAGTGCTTACGTTGTCCCGCATTTGGTACAGC
GCAGTAACCGGCAAAATCGCGCCGAAGGATGTCGCTGCCGACTGGGCAATGGAGCGCCTGCCGGCCCAGT
ATCAGCCCGTCATACTTGAAGCTAGACAGGCTTATCTTGGACAAGAAGAAGATCGCTTGGCCTCGCGCGC
AGATCAGTTGGAAGAATTTGTCCACTACGTGAAAGGCGAGATCACCAAGGTAGTCGGCAAATAACCCTCG
AGCCACCCATGACCAAAATCCCTTAACGTGAGTTACGCGTCGTTCCACTGAGCGTCAGACCCCGTAGAAA
AGATCAAAGGATCTTCTTGAGATCCTTTTTTTCTGCGCGTAATCTGCTGCTTGCAAACAAAAAAACCACC
GCTACCAGCGGTGGTTTGTTTGCCGGATCAAGAGCTACCAACTCTTTTTCCGAAGGTAACTGGCTTCAGC
AGAGCGCAGATACCAAATACTGTTCTTCTAGTGTAGCCGTAGTTAGGCCACCACTTCAAGAACTCTGTAG
CACCGCCTACATACCTCGCTCTGCTAATCCTGTTACCAGTGGCTGCTGCCAGTGGCGATAAGTCGTGTCT
TACCGGGTTGGACTCAAGACGATAGTTACCGGATAAGGCGCAGCGGTCGGGCTGAACGGGGGGTTCGTGC
ACACAGCCCAGCTTGGAGCGAACGACCTACACCGAACTGAGATACCTACAGCGTGAGCTATGAGAAAGCG
CCACGCTTCCCGAAGGGAGAAAGGCGGACAGGTATCCGGTAAGCGGCAGGGTCGGAACAGGAGAGCGCAC
GAGGGAGCTTCCAGGGGGAAACGCCTGGTATCTTTATAGTCCTGTCGGGTTTCGCCACCTCTGACTTGAG
CGTCGATTTTTGTGATGCTCGTCAGGGGGGCGGAGCCTATGGAAAAACGCCAGCAACGCGGCCTTTTTAC
GGTTCCTGGCCTTTTGCTGGCCTTTTGCTCACATGTTCTTTCCTGCGTTATCCCCTGATTCTGTGGATAA
CCGTATTACCGCCTTTGAGTGAGCTGATACCGCTCGCCGCAGCCGAACGACCGAGCGCAGCGAGTCAGTG
AGCGAGGAAGCGGAAGAGCGCCCAATACGCAAACCGCCTCTCCCCGCGCGTTGGCCGATTCATTAATGCA
GCTGGCACGACAGGTTTCCCGACTGGAAAGCGGGCAGTGAGCGCAACGCAATTAATACGCGTACCGCTAG
CCAGGAAGAGTTTGTAGAAACGCAAAAAGGCCATCCGTCAGGATGGCCTTCTGCTTAGTTTGATGCCTGG
CAGTTTATGGCGGGCGTCCTGCCCGCCACCCTCCGGGCCGTTGCTTCACAACGTTCAAATCCGCTCCCGG
CGGATTTGTCCTACTCAGGAGAGCGTTCACCGACAAACAACAGATAAAACGAAAGGCCCAGTCTTCCGAC
TGAGCCTTTCGTTTTATTTGATGCCT
Features (pLannotate 1.2.2; 12 found; start..end, strand, type, name):
     38..74      -  CDS            lacZα (fragment): LacZα fragment of β-galactosidase; lacZ fragment
     91..186     +  protein_bind   attL3: mutant version of attL; recombination site for the Gateway® LR reaction LR Clonase™
    192..1271    +  CDS            MAPK1: MK01_HUMAN - Also known as ERK2, PRKM1, PRKM2. Experimental evidence at protein level: Swiss-Prot protein existence level 1. Acts as a transcriptional repressor. Binds to a [GC]AAA[GC] consensus sequence. Repress the expression of interferon gamma-induced genes. Seems to bind to the promoter of CCL5, DMP1, IFIH1, IFITM1, IRF7, IRF9, LAMP3, OAS1, OAS2, OAS3 and STAT1. Transcriptional activity is independent of kinase activity. From Homo sapiens (Human).
   1279..1374    -  protein_bind   attL3: mutant version of attL; recombination site for the Gateway® LR reaction LR Clonase™
   1393..1411    -  promoter       T7 promoter: promoter for bacteriophage T7 RNA polymerase
   1601..1624    +  promoter       Pc promoter (fragment): intI1 (promoter lies within the coding sequence); class 1 integron promoter
   1800..1856    +  CDS            GmR (fragment): gentamycin acetyltransferase; aacC1; confers resistance to gentamycin
   1863..2654    +  CDS            SmR: aminoglycoside adenylyltransferase (Murphy, 1985); aadA; confers resistance to spectinomycin and streptomycin
   2747..3335    +  rep_origin     ori: high-copy-number ColE1/pMB1/pBR322/pUC origin of replication
   3518..3610    +  CDS            lacI (fragment): lac repressor; lacI; The lac repressor binds to the lac operator to inhibit transcription in E. coli. This inhibition can be relieved by adding lactose or isopropyl-β-D-thiogalactopyranoside (IPTG).
   3665..3692    -  terminator     rrnB T2 terminator: transcription terminator T2 from the E. coli rrnB gene
   3824..3867    +  terminator     rrnB T1 terminator: Escherichia coli rrnB; transcription terminator T1 from the E. coli rrnB gene
