[The description below was written by a language model from this plasmid's Addgene catalogue record and pLannotate feature annotations shown in this document.]
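Description:
pDONR223_MAPK1_WT is a Gateway entry clone built on the Invitrogen pDONR223 backbone and carrying the wild-type human MAPK1 (ERK2, p42 MAPK) open reading frame. It is a bacterial propagation and shuttling plasmid rather than an expression vector. The sequenced plasmid is about 3.9 kb, replicates in E. coli from a high-copy ColE1/pUC-type origin, and is selected with spectinomycin through the aadA (SmR) aminoglycoside adenylyltransferase gene. A fragment of a class 1 integron Pc promoter and a remnant of a gentamicin resistance gene lie upstream of this marker. Short lacZα and lacI fragments and the rrnB T1 and T2 terminators are backbone remnants, the terminators helping to insulate the cloning region from read-through transcription.

The MAPK1 coding sequence of roughly 1.1 kb sits between two attL recombination sites in opposite orientation. The automated annotation labels both as attL3, but functionally they are the pair of attL sites that an LR Clonase reaction uses to transfer the ORF directionally into any attR-containing destination vector. The record lists no promoter for the insert. The only nearby promoter is a T7 promoter on the opposite strand just outside the downstream attL site, so expression depends on the destination vector chosen. The clone is in the "closed" configuration, with a stop codon directly after the ORF, so it yields native C-terminal protein and cannot be fused to C-terminal tags supplied by a destination vector.

The plasmid belongs to the Target Accelerator Plasmid Collection, a set of wild-type and variant cancer gene clones. As the wild-type entry it presumably serves as the reference allele against which MAPK1 variants are compared in functional and morphological profiling experiments.
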