Addgene plasmid #82145: pDONR223_MAPK1_WT
Purpose: Gateway Donor vector containing MAPK1 , part of the Target Accelerator Plasmid Collection.
Depositing lab: Jesse Boehm & William Hahn & David Root. Depositing organization: Broad Institute. Publication: Systematic Functional Interrogation of Rare Cancer Variants Identifies Oncogenic Alleles. Kim E, Ilic N, Shrestha Y, Zou L, Kamburov A, Zhu C, Yang X, Lubonja R, Tran N, Nguyen C, Lawrence MS, Piccioni F, Bagul M, Doench JG, Chouinard CR, Wu X, Hogstrom L, Natoli T, Tamayo P, Horn H, Corsello SM, Lage K, Root DE, Subramanian A, Golub TR, Getz G, Boehm JS, Hahn WC. Cancer Discov. 2016 Jul;6(7):714-26. doi: 10.1158/2159-8290.CD-16-0160. Epub 2016 May 4. PubMed 27147599.
Backbone
  Vector backbone: pDONR223
  Backbone manufacturer: Invitrogen
  Backbone size w/o insert (bp): 2790
  Vector type: Gateway Entry vector
Growth in bacteria
  Bacterial resistance: Spectinomycin, 50 μg/mL
  Growth temperature: 37°C
  Growth strain: DH5alpha
  Copy number: High Copy
Gene/Insert
  Gene/Insert name: MAPK1
  Species: H. sapiens (human)
  Mutation: WT
  GenBank ID: NM_002745.4
  Entrez Gene: MAPK1 (a.k.a. ERK, ERK-2, ERK2, ERT1, MAPK2, NS13, P42MAPK, PRKM1, PRKM2, p38, p40, p41, p41mapk, p42-MAPK)
  Promoter: None
  Cloning method: Gateway Cloning
  Sequencing primers: 5′ M13pUC-fwd; 3′ M13-Rev
Terms and licenses: Academic/Nonprofit Terms; Industry Terms: Not Available to Industry
Depositor comments: Closed state: stop codon immediately follows insert Supporting reference: Systematic morphological profiling of human gene and allele function via Cell Painting. Rohban MH, et al. Elife. 2017, Mar 18;6. pii: e24060. PubMed PMID 28315521
How to cite: pDONR223_MAPK1_WT was a gift from Jesse Boehm & William Hahn & David Root (Addgene plasmid # 82145 ; http://n2t.net/addgene:82145 ; RRID:Addgene_82145)
