>Addgene plasmid #82145 | pDONR223_MAPK1_WT | depositor partial sequence | sequence record 155516 | Insert sequence
ATGGCGGCGGCGGCGGCGGCGGGCGCGGGCCCGGAGATGGTCCGCGGGCAGGTGTTCGACGTGGGGCCGC
GCTACACCAACCTCTCGTACATCGGCGAGGGCGCCTACGGCATGGTGTGCTCTGCTTATGATAATGTCAA
CAAAGTTCGAGTAGCTATCAAGAAAATCAGCCCCTTTGAGCACCAGACCTACTGCCAGAGAACCCTGAGG
GAGATAAAAATCTTACTGCGCTTCAGACATGAGAACATCATTGGAATCAATGACATTATTCGAGCACCAA
CCATCGAGCAAATGAAAGATGTATATATAGTACAGGACCTCATGGAAACAGATCTTTACAAGCTCTTGAA
GACACAACACCTCAGCAATGACCATATCTGCTATTTTCTCTACCAGATCCTCAGAGGGTTAAAATATATC
CATTCAGCTAACGTTCTGCACCGTGACCTCAAGCCTTCCAACCTGCTGCTCAACACCACCTGTGATCTCA
AGATCTGTGACTTTGGCCTGGCCCGTGTTGCAGATCCAGACCATGATCACACAGGGTTCCTGACAGAATA
TGTGGCCACACGTTGGTACAGGGCTCCAGAAATTATGTTGAATTCCAAGGGCTACACCAAGTCCATTGAT
ATTTGGTCTGTAGGCTGCATTCTGGCAGAAATGCTTTCTAACAGGCCCATCTTTCCAGGGAAGCATTATC
TTGACCAGCTGAACCACATTTTGGGTATTCTTGGATCCCCATCACAAGAAGACCTGAATTGTATAATAAA
TTTAAAAGCTAGGAACTATTTGCTTTCTCTTCCACACAAAAATAAGGTGCCATGGAACAGGCTGTTCCCA
AATGCTGACTCCAAAGCTCTGGACTTATTGGACAAAATGTTGACATTCAACCCACACAAGAGGATTGAAG
TAGAACAGGCTCTGGCCCACCCATATCTGGAGCAGTATTACGACCCGAGTGACGAGCCCATCGCCGAAGC
ACCATTCAAGTTCGACATGGAATTGGATGACTTGCCTAAGGAAAAGCTCAAAGAACTAATTTTTGAAGAG
ACTGCTAGATTCCAGCCAGGATACAGATCT
